Addgene plasmid #144152: TFORF2716
Purpose: Lentiviral vector for overexpressing transcription factor ORFs with unique 24-bp barcodes. Barcodes facilitate identification of transcription factors in pooled screens.
Depositing lab: Feng Zhang. Depositing organization: Broad Institute. Publication: A transcription factor atlas of directed differentiation. Joung J, Ma S, Tay T, Geiger-Schuller KR, Kirchgatterer PC, Verdine VK, Guo B, Arias-Garcia MA, Allen WE, Singh A, Kuksenko O, Abudayyeh OO, Gootenberg JS, Fu Z, Macrae RK, Buenrostro JD, Regev A, Zhang F. Cell. 2023 Jan 5;186(1):209-229.e26. doi: 10.1016/j.cell.2022.11.026. PubMed 36608654.
Backbone
  Vector backbone: pLX_TRC317
  Backbone manufacturer: Broad Institute Genetic Perturbation Platform
  Backbone size w/o insert (bp): 8264
  Vector type: Mammalian Expression, Lentiviral
  Selectable markers: Puromycin
Growth in bacteria
  Bacterial resistance: Ampicillin, 100 μg/mL
  Growth temperature: 37°C
  Growth strain: NEB Stable
  Copy number: High Copy
Gene/Insert
  Gene/Insert name: SLC2A4RG
  Species: H. sapiens (human)
  Insert size (bp): 1265
  Entrez Gene: SLC2A4RG (a.k.a. GEF, HDBP-1, HDBP1, Si-1-2, Si-1-2-19)
  Promoter: EF1a
  Cloning method: Unknown
  Sequencing primers: 5′ GGGTGGAGACTGAAGTTAGGCCAG; 3′ CACATAGCGTAAAAGGAGCAACATAG
Terms and licenses: Academic/Nonprofit Terms; Industry Terms: Not Available to Industry
Depositor comments: NM_020062,ENST00000266077 . The transcription factor ORF portion of this plasmid was synthesized by Genewiz. Please test multiple small colonies in case of plasmid recombination. To make this collection available in a timely manner, a portion of this collection was not fully sequenced by Addgene. If an Addgene verified full plasmid sequence is not available, please contact us prior to placing an order to request the full sequence.
How to cite: TFORF2716 was a gift from Feng Zhang (Addgene plasmid # 144152 ; http://n2t.net/addgene:144152 ; RRID:Addgene_144152)
