[The description below was written by a language model from this plasmid's Addgene catalogue record and pLannotate feature annotations shown in this document.]
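Description:
TFORF2716 is a lentiviral mammalian expression plasmid built on the pLX_TRC317 backbone and carrying the human transcription factor SLC2A4RG (also known as HDBP1 or GEF). It belongs to a large barcoded collection of transcription factor ORFs. The annotated sequence is 9,529 nt, which matches the stated 8,264 bp backbone plus the roughly 1.27 kb insert. In bacteria it replicates from a high-copy ColE1/pUC-type origin and is selected with ampicillin through the bla gene. An f1 origin and remnants of a lac/lacZα cloning region with T3 and T7 promoters are also present. The depositor warns that the plasmid may recombine, as can happen with LTR-containing vectors.

The viral portion has a third-generation, self-inactivating layout. An RSV promoter drives a truncated HIV-1 5' LTR, followed by the Ψ packaging signal with a partial gag sequence, the RRE for Rev-dependent export of the genomic RNA, a cPPT/CTS element, and a ΔU3 3' LTR with a downstream SV40 polyadenylation signal. Two expression units lie between the LTRs. An SV40 early promoter/origin region sits upstream of the puromycin N-acetyltransferase gene for selecting transduced cells, and the EF-1α promoter drives the SLC2A4RG coding sequence, with a WPRE downstream to enhance transcript stability and expression. No epitope tag or reporter is annotated.

Each ORF in the collection is paired with a unique 24-bp barcode. The barcode is not annotated in the feature table, so its position is not stated. It allows the transcription factor to be identified in pooled overexpression screens, such as those probing directed differentiation.
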