Features (pLannotate 1.2.2; 31 found; start..end, strand, type, name):
      5..231     +  promoter       RSV promoter: Rous sarcoma virus enhancer/promoter
    232..412     +  LTR            5' LTR (truncated): truncated 5' long terminal repeat (LTR) from HIV-1
    459..584     +  misc_feature   HIV-1 Ψ: packaging signal of human immunodeficiency virus type 1
    568..931     +  CDS            HIV-1 gag (fragment): gag protein from human immunodeficiency virus 1; gag
   1077..1310    +  misc_feature   RRE: The Rev response element (RRE) of HIV-1 allows for Rev-dependent mRNA export from the nucleus to the cytoplasm.
   1687..1713    +  CDS            Rev (fragment): human immunodeficiency virus 1 (HIV-1) Rev protein; rev; enhances nuclear export of unspliced and incompletely spliced viral mRNAs
   1720..1743    +  promoter       SV40 promoter (fragment): SV40 early promoter
   1744..1815    +  promoter       SV40 promoter (fragment): SV40 enhancer and early promoter
   1839..1974    +  rep_origin     SV40 ori: SV40 origin of replication
   2020..2616    +  CDS            PuroR (fragment): puromycin N-acetyltransferase; pac from Streptomyces; confers resistance to puromycin
   2665..2782    +  misc_feature   cPPT/CTS: central polypurine tract and central termination sequence of HIV-1
   2847..2913    +  CDS            small t antigen (fragment): SV40 (simian virus 40) small t antigen
   2920..4098    +  promoter       EF-1α promoter: strong constitutive promoter for human elongation factor EF-1α
   4115..5275    +  CDS            SLC2A4RG: S2A4R_HUMAN - Also known as HDBP1. Experimental evidence at protein level: Swiss-Prot protein existence level 1. Transcription factor involved in SLC2A4 and HD gene transactivation. Binds to the consensus sequence 5'-GCCGGCG-3'. From Homo sapiens (Human).
   5291..5344    +  promoter       U6 promoter (fragment): RNA polymerase III promoter for human U6 snRNA
   5386..5974    +  misc_feature   WPRE: woodchuck hepatitis virus posttranscriptional regulatory element
   6025..6044    +  misc_feature   cPPT/CTS (fragment): central polypurine tract and central termination sequence of HIV-1
   6046..6279    +  LTR            3' LTR (ΔU3): self-inactivating 3' long terminal repeat (LTR) from HIV-1
   6357..6478    +  polyA_signal   SV40 poly(A) signal: SV40 polyadenylation signal
   6518..6653    +  rep_origin     SV40 ori: SV40 origin of replication
   6674..6692    -  promoter       T7 promoter: promoter for bacteriophage T7 RNA polymerase
   6700..6855    +  CDS            lacZα (fragment): LacZα fragment of β-galactosidase; lacZ fragment
   6860..7288    +  rep_origin     f1 ori (sequence partly withheld): f1 bacteriophage origin of replication; arrow indicates direction of (+) strand synthesis
   7341..7445    +  promoter       AmpR promoter: bla
   7446..8306    +  CDS            AmpR: β-lactamase; bla; confers resistance to ampicillin, carbenicillin, and related antibiotics
   8477..9065    +  rep_origin     ori: high-copy-number ColE1/pMB1/pBR322/pUC origin of replication
   9248..9340    +  CDS            lacI (fragment): lac repressor; lacI; The lac repressor binds to the lac operator to inhibit transcription in E. coli. This inhibition can be relieved by adding lactose or isopropyl-β-D-thiogalactopyranoside (IPTG).
   9353..9374    +  protein_bind   CAP binding site: CAP binding activates transcription in the presence of cAMP. E. coli catabolite activator protein
   9389..9419    +  promoter       lac promoter: promoter for the E. coli lac operon
   9427..9443    +  protein_bind   lac operator: The lac repressor binds to the lac operator to inhibit transcription in E. coli. This inhibition can be relieved by adding lactose or isopropyl-β-D-thiogalactopyranoside (IPTG). lac repressor encoded by lacI
   9488..9506    +  promoter       T3 promoter: promoter for bacteriophage T3 RNA polymerase
>Addgene plasmid #144152 | TFORF2716 | addgene full sequence | sequence record 396220 | Addgene NGS Result
TTAATGTAGTCTTATGCAATACTCTTGTAGTCTTGCAACATGGTAACGATGAGTTAGCAACATGCCTTAC
AAGGAGAGAAAAAGCACCGTGCATGCCGATTGGTGGAAGTAAGGTGGTACGATCGTGCCTTATTAGGAAG
GCAACAGACGGGTCTGACATGGATTGGACGAACCACTGAATTGCCGCATTGCAGAGATATTGTATTTAAG
TGCCTAGCTCGATACATAAACGGGTCTCTCTGGTTAGACCAGATCTGAGCCTGGGAGCTCTCTGGCTAAC
TAGGGAACCCACTGCTTAAGCCTCAATAAAGCTTGCCTTGAGTGCTTCAAGTAGTGTGTGCCCGTCTGTT
GTGTGACTCTGGTAACTAGAGATCCCTCAGACCCTTTTAGTCAGTGTGGAAAATCTCTAGCAGTGGCGCC
CGAACAGGGACTTGAAAGCGAAAGGGAAACCAGAGGAGCTCTCTCGACGCAGGACTCGGCTTGCTGAAGC
GCGCACGGCAAGAGGCGAGGGGCGGCGACTGGTGAGTACGCCAAAAATTTTGACTAGCGGAGGCTAGAAG
GAGAGAGATGGGTGCGAGAGCGTCAGTATTAAGCGGGGGAGAATTAGATCGCGATGGGAAAAAATTCGGT
TAAGGCCAGGGGGAAAGAAAAAATATAAATTAAAACATATAGTATGGGCAAGCAGGGAGCTAGAACGATT
CGCAGTTAATCCTGGCCTGTTAGAAACATCAGAAGGCTGTAGACAAATACTGGGACAGCTACAACCATCC
CTTCAGACAGGATCAGAAGAACTTAGATCATTATATAATACAGTAGCAACCCTCTATTGTGTGCATCAAA
GGATAGAGATAAAAGACACCAAGGAAGCTTTAGACAAGATAGAGGAAGAGCAAAACAAAAGTAAGACCAC
CGCACAGCAAGCGGCCGCTGATCTTCAGACCTGGAGGAGGAGATATGAGGGACAATTGGAGAAGTGAATT
ATATAAATATAAAGTAGTAAAAATTGAACCATTAGGAGTAGCACCCACCAAGGCAAAGAGAAGAGTGGTG
CAGAGAGAAAAAAGAGCAGTGGGAATAGGAGCTTTGTTCCTTGGGTTCTTGGGAGCAGCAGGAAGCACTA
TGGGCGCAGCGTCAATGACGCTGACGGTACAGGCCAGACAATTATTGTCTGGTATAGTGCAGCAGCAGAA
CAATTTGCTGAGGGCTATTGAGGCGCAACAGCATCTGTTGCAACTCACAGTCTGGGGCATCAAGCAGCTC
CAGGCAAGAATCCTGGCTGTGGAAAGATACCTAAAGGATCAACAGCTCCTGGGGATTTGGGGTTGCTCTG
GAAAACTCATTTGCACCACTGCTGTGCCTTGGAATGCTAGTTGGAGTAATAAATCTCTGGAACAGATTTG
GAATCACACGACCTGGATGGAGTGGGACAGAGAAATTAACAATTACACAAGCTTAATACACTCCTTAATT
GAAGAATCGCAAAACCAGCAAGAAAAGAATGAACAAGAATTATTGGAATTAGATAAATGGGCAAGTTTGT
GGAATTGGTTTAACATAACAAATTGGCTGTGGTATATAAAATTATTCATAATGATAGTAGGAGGCTTGGT
AGGTTTAAGAATAGTTTTTGCTGTACTTTCTATAGTGAATAGAGTTAGGCAGGGATATTCACCATTATCG
TTTCAGACCCACCTCCCAACCCCGAGGGGACCCATGCATTGCATCTCAATTAGTCAGCAACCAGGTGTGG
AAAGTCCCCAGGCTCCCCAGCAGGCAGAAGTATGCAAAGCATGCGTCTCAATTAGTCAGCAACCATAGTC
CCGCCCCTAACTCCGCCCATCCCGCCCCTAACTCCGCCCAGTTCCGCCCATTCTCCGCCCCATGGCTGAC
TAATTTTTTTTATTTATGCAGAGGCCGAGGCCGCCTCGGCCTCTGAGCTATTCCAGAAGTAGTGAGGAGG
CTTTTTTGGAGGCCTAGGCTTTTGCAAAAAGCTTTCTAGAGGTACCACCGGAGCTTACCATGACCGAGTA
CAAGCCCACGGTGCGCCTCGCCACCCGCGACGACGTCCCCAGGGCCGTACGCACCCTCGCCGCCGCGTTC
GCCGACTACCCCGCCACGCGCCACACCGTCGATCCGGACCGCCACATCGAGCGGGTCACCGAGCTGCAAG
AACTCTTCCTCACGCGCGTCGGGCTCGACATCGGCAAGGTGTGGGTCGCGGACGACGGCGCCGCCGTGGC
GGTCTGGACCACGCCGGAGAGCGTCGAAGCGGGGGCGGTGTTCGCCGAGATCGGCCCGCGCATGGCCGAG
TTGAGCGGTTCCCGGCTGGCCGCGCAGCAACAGATGGAAGGCCTCCTGGCGCCGCACCGGCCCAAGGAGC
CCGCGTGGTTCCTGGCCACCGTCGGCGTCTCGCCCGACCACCAGGGCAAGGGTCTGGGCAGCGCCGTCGT
GCTCCCCGGAGTGGAGGCGGCCGAGCGCGCCGGGGTGCCCGCCTTCCTGGAGACCTCCGCGCCCCGCAAC
CTCCCCTTCTACGAGCGGCTCGGCTTCACCGTCACCGCCGACGTCGAGGTGCCCGAAGGACCGCGCACCT
GGTGCATGACCCGCAAGCCCGGTGCCAGTTAACGAATTCTAGATCTTGAGACAAATGGCAGTATTCATCC
ACAATTTTAAAAGAAAAGGGGGGATTGGGGGGTACAGTGCAGGGGAAAGAATAGTAGACATAATAGCAAC
AGACATACAAACTAAAGAATTACAAAAACAAATTACAAAAATTCAAAATTTTCGGGTTTATTACAGGGAC
AGCAGAGATCCACTTTGGCGCCGGCTCGAGGCCTGCAGGTGCAAAGATGGATAAAGTTTTAAACAGAGAG
GAATCTTTGCAGCTAATGGACCTTCTAGGTCTTGAAAGGAGTGGGAATTGGCTCCGGTGCCCGTCAGTGG
GCAGAGCGCACATCGCCCACAGTCCCCGAGAAGTTGGGGGGAGGGGTCGGCAATTGAACCGGTGCCTAGA
GAAGGTGGCGCGGGGTAAACTGGGAAAGTGATGTCGTGTACTGGCTCCGCCTTTTTCCCGAGGGTGGGGG
AGAACCGTATATAAGTGCAGTAGTCGCCGTGAACGTTCTTTTTCGCAACGGGTTTGCCGCCAGAACACAG
GTAAGTGCCGTGTGTGGTTCCCGCGGGCCTGGCCTCTTTACGGGTTATGGCCCTTGCGTGCCTTGAATTA
CTTCCACCTGGCTGCAGTACGTGATTCTTGATCCCGAGCTTCGGGTTGGAAGTGGGTGGGAGAGTTCGAG
GCCTTGCGCTTAAGGAGCCCCTTCGCCTCGTGCTTGAGTTGAGGCCTGGCCTGGGCGCTGGGGCCGCCGC
GTGCGAATCTGGTGGCACCTTCGCGCCTGTCTCGCTGCTTTCGATAAGTCTCTAGCCATTTAAAATTTTT
GATGACCTGCTGCGACGCTTTTTTTCTGGCAAGATAGTCTTGTAAATGCGGGCCAAGATCTGCACACTGG
TATTTCGGTTTTTGGGGCCGCGGGCGGCGACGGGGCCCGTGCGTCCCAGCGCACATGTTCGGCGAGGCGG
GGCCTGCGAGCGCGGCCACCGAGAATCGGACGGGGGTAGTCTCAAGCTGGCCGGCCTGCTCTGGTGCCTG
GCCTCGCGCCGCCGTGTATCGCCCCGCCCTGGGCGGCAAGGCTGGCCCGGTCGGCACCAGTTGCGTGAGC
GGAAAGATGGCCGCTTCCCGGCCCTGCTGCAGGGAGCTCAAAATGGAGGACGCGGCGCTCGGGAGAGCGG
GCGGGTGAGTCACCCACACAAAGGAAAAGGGCCTTTCCGTCCTCAGCCGTCGCTTCATGTGACTCCACGG
AGTACCGGGCGCCGTCCAGGCACCTCGATTAGTTCTCGAGCTTTTGGAGTACGTCGTCTTTAGGTTGGGG
GGAGGGGTTTTATGCGATGGAGTTTCCCCACACTGAGTGGGTGGAGACTGAAGTTAGGCCAGCTTGGCAC
TTGATGTAATTCTCCTTGGAATTTGCCCTTTTTGAGTTTGGATCTTGGTTCATTCTCAAGCCTCAGACAG
TGGTTCAAAGTTTTTTTCTTCCATTTCAGGTGTCGTGAGGCTAGCACCGCCACCATGGAGCGCCCCCCGC
CCCGCGCCGCCGGCCGGGACCCCAGTGCGCTGCGGGCCGAGGCGCCGTGGCTGCGCGCGGAGGGTCCGGG
GCCGCGCGCCGCGCCCGTGACGGTGCCCACGCCGCCGCAGGGCTCTTCCGTGGGCGGCGGCTTCGCGGGC
TTGGAGTTCGCGCGGCCGCAGGAGTCGGAGCCGCGGGCCTCGGACCTGGGGGCCCCCCGGACGTGGACGG
GGGCGGCGGCGGGGCCCCGGACTCCGTCGGCGCACATCCCCGTCCCAGCGCAGAGAGCCACCCCAGGAAA
AGCCCGGCTGGACGAGGTCATGGCTGCCGCTGCCCTTACAAGCCTGTCCACCAGCCCTCTCCTTCTGGGG
GCCCCGGTTGCAGCCTTCAGCCCAGAGCCTGGCCTGGAGCCCTGGAAGGAGGCCCTGGTGCGGCCCCCAG
GCAGCTACAGCAGCAGCAGCAACAGTGGAGACTGGGGATGGGACCTGGCCAGTGACCAGTCCTCTCCGTC
CACCCCGTCACCCCCACTGCCCCCCGAGGCAGCCCACTTTCTGTTTGGGGAGCCCACCCTGAGAAAAAGG
AAGAGCCCGGCCCAGGTCATGTTCCAGTGTCTGTGGAAGAGCTGCGGGAAGGTGCTGAGCACGGCGTCGG
CGATGCAGAGACACATCCGCCTGGTGCACCTGGGGAGGCAGGCAGAGCCTGAGCAGAGTGATGGTGAGGA
GGACTTCTACTACACAGAGCTGGATGTTGGTGTGGACACGCTGACCGACGGGCTGTCCAGCCTGACTCCA
GTGTCCCCCACGGCCTCCATGCCGCCTGCCTTCCCCCGCCTGGAGCTGCCAGAGCTGCTGGAGCCCCCAG
CCCTGCCTAGTCCCCTGCGGCCGCCTGCCCCGCCCCTGCCCCCGCCCCCTGTCCTGAGCACCGTTGCTAA
CCCCCAGTCCTGTCACAGTGACCGTGTCTACCAGGGCTGCCTGACGCCCGCCCGCCTGGAGCCGCAGCCC
ACGGAGGTCGGAGCCTGCCCACCCGCCTTGTCCTCCAGGATCGGAGTCACCCTGAGGAAGCCCCGCGGCG
ACGCGAAGAAGTGCCGGAAGGTGTATGGCATGGAGCGCCGGGACCTCTGGTGCACAGCCTGCCGCTGGAA
GAAAGCCTGCCAGCGGTTCCTGGACTAGTAATGAACTAGTCCGTAACTTGAAAGTATTTCGATTTCTTGG
CTTTATATATCTTGTGGAAAGGACGACGTAGATCCGGCCATGCTCCCGCTACGCGTTAAGTCGACAATCA
ACCTCTGGATTACAAAATTTGTGAAAGATTGACTGGTATTCTTAACTATGTTGCTCCTTTTACGCTATGT
GGATACGCTGCTTTAATGCCTTTGTATCATGCTATTGCTTCCCGTATGGCTTTCATTTTCTCCTCCTTGT
ATAAATCCTGGTTGCTGTCTCTTTATGAGGAGTTGTGGCCCGTTGTCAGGCAACGTGGCGTGGTGTGCAC
TGTGTTTGCTGACGCAACCCCCACTGGTTGGGGCATTGCCACCACCTGTCAGCTCCTTTCCGGGACTTTC
GCTTTCCCCCTCCCTATTGCCACGGCGGAACTCATCGCCGCCTGCCTTGCCCGCTGCTGGACAGGGGCTC
GGCTGTTGGGCACTGACAATTCCGTGGTGTTGTCGGGGAAATCATCGTCCTTTCCTTGGCTGCTCGCCTG
TGTTGCCACCTGGATTCTGCGCGGGACGTCCTTCTGCTACGTCCCTTCGGCCCTCAATCCAGCGGACCTT
CCTTCCCGCGGCCTGCTGCCGGCTCTGCGGCCTCTTCCGCGTCTTCGCCTTCGCCCTCAGACGAGTCGGA
TCTCCCTTTGGGCCGCCTCCCCGCGTCGACTTTAAGACCAATGACTTACAAGGCAGCTGTAGATCTTAGC
CACTTTTTAAAAGAAAAGGGGGGACTGGAAGGGCTAATTCACTCCCAACGAAGACAAGATCTGCTTTTTG
CTTGTACTGGGTCTCTCTGGTTAGACCAGATCTGAGCCTGGGAGCTCTCTGGCTAACTAGGGAACCCACT
GCTTAAGCCTCAATAAAGCTTGCCTTGAGTGCTTCAAGTAGTGTGTGCCCGTCTGTTGTGTGACTCTGGT
AACTAGAGATCCCTCAGACCCTTTTAGTCAGTGTGGAAAATCTCTAGCAGTACGTATAGTAGTTCATGTC
ATCTTATTATTCAGTATTTATAACTTGCAAAGAAATGAATATCAGAGAGTGAGAGGAACTTGTTTATTGC
AGCTTATAATGGTTACAAATAAAGCAATAGCATCACAAATTTCACAAATAAAGCATTTTTTTCACTGCAT
TCTAGTTGTGGTTTGTCCAAACTCATCAATGTATCTTATCATGTCTGGCTCTAGCTATCCCGCCCCTAAC
TCCGCCCATCCCGCCCCTAACTCCGCCCAGTTCCGCCCATTCTCCGCCCCATGGCTGACTAATTTTTTTT
ATTTATGCAGAGGCCGAGGCCGCCTCGGCCTCTGAGCTATTCCAGAAGTAGTGAGGAGGCTTTTTTGGAG
GCCTAGGGACGTACCCAATTCGCCCTATAGTGAGTCGTATTACGCGCGCTCACTGGCCGTCGTTTTACAA
CGTCGTGACTGGGAAAACCCTGGCGTTACCCAACTTAATCGCCTTGCAGCACATCCCCCTTTCGCCAGCT
GGCGTAATAGCGAAGAGGCCCGCACCGATCGCCCTTCCCAACAGTTGCGCAGCCTGAATGGCGAATGGG
[124 nt withheld, positions 6860-6983]
C
[91 nt withheld, positions 6985-7075]
A
[49 nt withheld, positions 7077-7125]
CCTTTGACGTTGGAGTCCACGTTCTTT
[37 nt withheld, positions 7153-7189]
ACCCTATCTCGGTCTATTCTTTTGATTTATAAGGGATTTTGCCGATTTCGGCCTATTGGTTAAAAAATGA
GCTGATTTAACAAAAATTTAACGCGAATTTTAACAAAATATTAACGCTTACAATTTAGGTGGCACTTTTC
GGGGAAATGTGCGCGGAACCCCTATTTGTTTATTTTTCTAAATACATTCAAATATGTATCCGCTCATGAG
ACAATAACCCTGATAAATGCTTCAATAATATTGAAAAAGGAAGAGTATGAGTATTCAACATTTCCGTGTC
GCCCTTATTCCCTTTTTTGCGGCATTTTGCCTTCCTGTTTTTGCTCACCCAGAAACGCTGGTGAAAGTAA
AAGATGCTGAAGATCAGTTGGGTGCACGAGTGGGTTACATCGAACTGGATCTCAACAGCGGTAAGATCCT
TGAGAGTTTTCGCCCCGAAGAACGTTTTCCAATGATGAGCACTTTTAAAGTTCTGCTATGTGGCGCGGTA
TTATCCCGTATTGACGCCGGGCAAGAGCAACTCGGTCGCCGCATACACTATTCTCAGAATGACTTGGTTG
AGTACTCACCAGTCACAGAAAAGCATCTTACGGATGGCATGACAGTAAGAGAATTATGCAGTGCTGCCAT
AACCATGAGTGATAACACTGCGGCCAACTTACTTCTGACAACGATCGGAGGACCGAAGGAGCTAACCGCT
TTTTTGCACAACATGGGGGATCATGTAACTCGCCTTGATCGTTGGGAACCGGAGCTGAATGAAGCCATAC
CAAACGACGAGCGTGACACCACGATGCCTGTAGCAATGGCAACAACGTTGCGCAAACTATTAACTGGCGA
ACTACTTACTCTAGCTTCCCGGCAACAATTAATAGACTGGATGGAGGCGGATAAAGTTGCAGGACCACTT
CTGCGCTCGGCCCTTCCGGCTGGCTGGTTTATTGCTGATAAATCTGGAGCCGGTGAGCGTGGGTCTCGCG
GTATCATTGCAGCACTGGGGCCAGATGGTAAGCCCTCCCGTATCGTAGTTATCTACACGACGGGGAGTCA
GGCAACTATGGATGAACGAAATAGACAGATCGCTGAGATAGGTGCCTCACTGATTAAGCATTGGTAACTG
TCAGACCAAGTTTACTCATATATACTTTAGATTGATTTAAAACTTCATTTTTAATTTAAAAGGATCTAGG
TGAAGATCCTTTTTGATAATCTCATGACCAAAATCCCTTAACGTGAGTTTTCGTTCCACTGAGCGTCAGA
CCCCGTAGAAAAGATCAAAGGATCTTCTTGAGATCCTTTTTTTCTGCGCGTAATCTGCTGCTTGCAAACA
AAAAAACCACCGCTACCAGCGGTGGTTTGTTTGCCGGATCAAGAGCTACCAACTCTTTTTCCGAAGGTAA
CTGGCTTCAGCAGAGCGCAGATACCAAATACTGTTCTTCTAGTGTAGCCGTAGTTAGGCCACCACTTCAA
GAACTCTGTAGCACCGCCTACATACCTCGCTCTGCTAATCCTGTTACCAGTGGCTGCTGCCAGTGGCGAT
AAGTCGTGTCTTACCGGGTTGGACTCAAGACGATAGTTACCGGATAAGGCGCAGCGGTCGGGCTGAACGG
GGGGTTCGTGCACACAGCCCAGCTTGGAGCGAACGACCTACACCGAACTGAGATACCTACAGCGTGAGCT
ATGAGAAAGCGCCACGCTTCCCGAAGGGAGAAAGGCGGACAGGTATCCGGTAAGCGGCAGGGTCGGAACA
GGAGAGCGCACGAGGGAGCTTCCAGGGGGAAACGCCTGGTATCTTTATAGTCCTGTCGGGTTTCGCCACC
TCTGACTTGAGCGTCGATTTTTGTGATGCTCGTCAGGGGGGCGGAGCCTATGGAAAAACGCCAGCAACGC
GGCCTTTTTACGGTTCCTGGCCTTTTGCTGGCCTTTTGCTCACATGTTCTTTCCTGCGTTATCCCCTGAT
TCTGTGGATAACCGTATTACCGCCTTTGAGTGAGCTGATACCGCTCGCCGCAGCCGAACGACCGAGCGCA
GCGAGTCAGTGAGCGAGGAAGCGGAAGAGCGCCCAATACGCAAACCGCCTCTCCCCGCGCGTTGGCCGAT
TCATTAATGCAGCTGGCACGACAGGTTTCCCGACTGGAAAGCGGGCAGTGAGCGCAACGCAATTAATGTG
AGTTAGCTCACTCATTAGGCACCCCAGGCTTTACACTTTATGCTTCCGGCTCGTATGTTGTGTGGAATTG
TGAGCGGATAACAATTTCACACAGGAAACAGCTATGACCATGATTACGCCAAGCGCGCAATTAACCCTCA
CTAAAGGGAACAAAAGCTGGAGCTGCAAGC
