>Addgene plasmid #144152 | TFORF2716 | depositor partial sequence | sequence record 284580 | Insert
ACCGCCACCATGGAGCGCCCCCCGCCCCGCGCCGCCGGCCGGGACCCCAGTGCGCTGCGGGCCGAGGCGC
CGTGGCTGCGCGCGGAGGGTCCGGGGCCGCGCGCCGCGCCCGTGACGGTGCCCACGCCGCCGCAGGGCTC
TTCCGTGGGCGGCGGCTTCGCGGGCTTGGAGTTCGCGCGGCCGCAGGAGTCGGAGCCGCGGGCCTCGGAC
CTGGGGGCCCCCCGGACGTGGACGGGGGCGGCGGCGGGGCCCCGGACTCCGTCGGCGCACATCCCCGTCC
CAGCGCAGAGAGCCACCCCAGGAAAAGCCCGGCTGGACGAGGTCATGGCTGCCGCTGCCCTTACAAGCCT
GTCCACCAGCCCTCTCCTTCTGGGGGCCCCGGTTGCAGCCTTCAGCCCAGAGCCTGGCCTGGAGCCCTGG
AAGGAGGCCCTGGTGCGGCCCCCAGGCAGCTACAGCAGCAGCAGCAACAGTGGAGACTGGGGATGGGACC
TGGCCAGTGACCAGTCCTCTCCGTCCACCCCGTCACCCCCACTGCCCCCCGAGGCAGCCCACTTTCTGTT
TGGGGAGCCCACCCTGAGAAAAAGGAAGAGCCCGGCCCAGGTCATGTTCCAGTGTCTGTGGAAGAGCTGC
GGGAAGGTGCTGAGCACGGCGTCGGCGATGCAGAGACACATCCGCCTGGTGCACCTGGGGAGGCAGGCAG
AGCCTGAGCAGAGTGATGGTGAGGAGGACTTCTACTACACAGAGCTGGATGTTGGTGTGGACACGCTGAC
CGACGGGCTGTCCAGCCTGACTCCAGTGTCCCCCACGGCCTCCATGCCGCCTGCCTTCCCCCGCCTGGAG
CTGCCAGAGCTGCTGGAGCCCCCAGCCCTGCCTAGTCCCCTGCGGCCGCCTGCCCCGCCCCTGCCCCCGC
CCCCTGTCCTGAGCACCGTTGCTAACCCCCAGTCCTGTCACAGTGACCGTGTCTACCAGGGCTGCCTGAC
GCCCGCCCGCCTGGAGCCGCAGCCCACGGAGGTCGGAGCCTGCCCACCCGCCTTGTCCTCCAGGATCGGA
GTCACCCTGAGGAAGCCCCGCGGCGACGCGAAGAAGTGCCGGAAGGTGTATGGCATGGAGCGCCGGGACC
TCTGGTGCACAGCCTGCCGCTGGAAGAAAGCCTGCCAGCGGTTCCTGGACTAGTAATGAACTAGTCCGTA
ACTTGAAAGTATTTCGATTTCTTGGCTTTATATATCTTGTGGAAAGGACGACGTAGATCCGGCCATGCTC
CCGCT
