>Addgene plasmid #144152 | TFORF2716 | depositor partial sequence | sequence record 284581 | Barcode
CGTAGATCCGGCCATGCTCCCGCT
